>Addgene plasmid #187981 | mCherry-p62-LIR-mutant (LIRAAAA) | addgene full sequence | sequence record 374445 | Addgene NGS Result
ACCGCCATGCATTAGTTATTAATAGTAATCAATTACGGGGTCATTAGTTCATAGCCCATATATGGAGTTC
CGCGTTACATAACTTACGGTAAATGGCCCGCCTGGCTGACCGCCCAACGACCCCCGCCCATTGACGTCAA
TAATGACGTATGTTCCCATAGTAACGCCAATAGGGACTTTCCATTGACGTCAATGGGTGGAGTATTTACG
GTAAACTGCCCACTTGGCAGTACATCAAGTGTATCATATGCCAAGTACGCCCCCTATTGACGTCAATGAC
GGTAAATGGCCCGCCTGGCATTATGCCCAGTACATGACCTTATGGGACTTTCCTACTTGGCAGTACATCT
ACGTATTAGTCATCGCTATTACCATGGTGATGCGGTTTTGGCAGTACATCAATGGGCGTGGATAGCGGTT
TGACTCACGGGGATTTCCAAGTCTCCACCCCATTGACGTCAATGGGAGTTTGTTTTGGCACCAAAATCAA
CGGGACTTTCCAAAATGTCGTAACAACTCCGCCCCATTGACGCAAATGGGCGGTAGGCGTGTACGGTGGG
AGGTCTATATAAGCAGAGCTGGTTTAGTGAACCGTCAGATCCGCTAGCGCTACCGGTCGCCACCATGGTG
AGCAAGGGCGAGGAGGATAACATGGCCATCATCAAGGAGTTCATGCGCTTCAAGGTGCACATGGAGGGCT
CCGTGAACGGCCACGAGTTCGAGATCGAGGGCGAGGGCGAGGGCCGCCCCTACGAGGGCACCCAGACCGC
CAAGCTGAAGGTGACCAAGGGTGGCCCCCTGCCCTTCGCCTGGGACATCCTGTCCCCTCAGTTCATGTAC
GGCTCCAAGGCCTACGTGAAGCACCCCGCCGACATCCCCGACTACTTGAAGCTGTCCTTCCCCGAGGGCT
TCAAGTGGGAGCGCGTGATGAACTTCGAGGACGGCGGCGTGGTGACCGTGACCCAGGACTCCTCCCTGCA
GGACGGCGAGTTCATCTACAAGGTGAAGCTGCGCGGCACCAACTTCCCCTCCGACGGCCCCGTAATGCAG
AAGAAGACCATGGGCTGGGAGGCCTCCTCCGAGCGGATGTACCCCGAGGACGGCGCCCTGAAGGGCGAGA
TCAAGCAGAGGCTGAAGCTGAAGGACGGCGGCCACTACGACGCTGAGGTCAAGACCACCTACAAGGCCAA
GAAGCCCGTGCAGCTGCCCGGCGCCTACAACGTCAACATCAAGTTGGACATCACCTCCCACAACGAGGAC
TACACCATCGTGGAACAGTACGAACGCGCCGAGGGCCGCCACTCCACCGGCGGCATGGACGAGCTGTACA
AGTCCGGACTCAGATCTCGAGCTCAAATGGCGTCGCTCACCGTGAAGGCCTACCTTCTGGGCAAGGAGGA
CGCGGCGCGCGAGATTCGCCGCTTCAGCTTCTGCTGCAGCCCCGAGCCTGAGGCGGAAGCCGAGGCTGCG
GCGGGTCCGGGACCCTGCGAGCGGCTGCTGAGCCGGGTGGCCGCCCTGTTCCCCGCGCTGCGGCCTGGCG
GCTTCCAGGCGCACTACCGCGATGAGGACGGGGACTTGGTTGCCTTTTCCAGTGACGAGGAATTGACAAT
GGCCATGTCCTACGTGAAGGATGACATCTTCCGAATCTACATTAAAGAGAAAAAAGAGTGCCGGCGGGAC
CACCGCCCACCGTGTGCTCAGGAGGCGCCCCGCAACATGGTGCACCCCAATGTGATCTGCGATGGCTGCA
ATGGGCCTGTGGTAGGAACCCGCTACAAGTGCAGCGTCTGCCCAGACTACGACTTGTGTAGCGTCTGCGA
GGGAAAGGGCTTGCACCGGGGGCACACCAAGCTCGCATTCCCCAGCCCCTTCGGGCACCTGTCTGAGGGC
TTCTCGCACAGCCGCTGGCTCCGGAAGGTGAAACACGGACACTTCGGGTGGCCAGGATGGGAAATGGGTC
CACCAGGAAACTGGAGCCCACGTCCTCCTCGTGCAGGGGAGGCCCGCCCTGGCCCCACGGCAGAATCAGC
TTCTGGTCCATCGGAGGATCCGAGTGTGAATTTCCTGAAGAACGTTGGGGAGAGTGTGGCAGCTGCCCTT
AGCCCTCTGGGCATTGAAGTTGATATCGATGTGGAGCACGGAGGGAAAAGAAGCCGCCTGACCCCCGTCT
CTCCAGAGAGTTCCAGCACAGAGGAGAAGAGCAGCTCACAGCCAAGCAGCTGCTGCTCTGACCCCAGCAA
GCCGGGTGGGAATGTTGAGGGCGCCACGCAGTCTCTGGCGGAGCAGATGAGGAAGATCGCCTTGGAGTCC
GAGGGGCGCCCTGAGGAGCAAATGGAATCCGACAACTGTTCAGGAGGAGCTGCTGCCGCGACCCATCTGT
CTTCAAAAGAAGTGGACCCGTCTACAGGTGAACTCCAGTCCCTACAGATGCCAGAATCCGAAGGGCCAAG
CTCTCTGGACCCCTCCCAGGAGGGACCCACAGGGCTGAAGGAAGCTGCCTTGTACCCACATCTCCCGCCA
GAGGCTGACCCGCGGCTGATTGAGTCCCTCTCCCAGATGCTGTCCATGGGCTTCTCTGATGAAGGCGGCT
GGCTCACCAGGCTCCTGCAGACCAAGAACTATGACATCGGAGCGGCTCTGGACACCATCCAGTATTCAAA
GCATCCCCCGCCGTTGTGACCCGGGATCCACCGGATCTAGATAACTGATCATAATCAGCCATACCACATT
TGTAGAGGTTTTACTTGCTTTAAAAAACCTCCCACACCTCCCCCTGAACCTGAAACATAAAATGAATGCA
ATTGTTGTTGTTAACTTGTTTATTGCAGCTTATAATGGTTACAAATAAAGCAATAGCATCACAAATTTCA
CAAATAAAGCATTTTTTTCACTGCATTCTAGTTGTGGTTTGTCCAAACTCATCAATGTATCTTAACGCGT
AAATTGTAAGCGTTAATATTTTGTTAAAATTCGCGTTAAATTTTTGTTAAATCAGCTCATTTTTTAACCA
ATAGGCCGAAATCGGCAAAATCCCTTATAAATCAAAAGAATAGACCGAGATAGGGT
[37 nt withheld, positions 3067-3103]
AAAGAACGTGGACTCCAACGTCAAAGG
[49 nt withheld, positions 3131-3179]
T
[91 nt withheld, positions 3181-3271]
G
[124 nt withheld, positions 3273-3396]
CAGGTGGCACTTTTCGGGGAAATGTGCGCGGAACCCCTATTTGTTTATTTTTCTAAATACATTCAAATAT
GTATCCGCTCATGAGACAATAACCCTGATAAATGCTTCAATAATATTGAAAAAGGAAGAGTCCTGAGGCG
GAAAGAACCAGCTGTGGAATGTGTGTCAGTTAGGGTGTGGAAAGTCCCCAGGCTCCCCAGCAGGCAGAAG
TATGCAAAGCATGCATCTCAATTAGTCAGCAACCAGGTGTGGAAAGTCCCCAGGCTCCCCAGCAGGCAGA
AGTATGCAAAGCATGCATCTCAATTAGTCAGCAACCATAGTCCCGCCCCTAACTCCGCCCATCCCGCCCC
TAACTCCGCCCAGTTCCGCCCATTCTCCGCCCCATGGCTGACTAATTTTTTTTATTTATGCAGAGGCCGA
GGCCGCCTCGGCCTCTGAGCTATTCCAGAAGTAGTGAGGAGGCTTTTTTGGAGGCCTAGGCTTTTGCAAA
GATCGATCAAGAGACAGGATGAGGATCGTTTCGCATGATTGAACAAGATGGATTGCACGCAGGTTCTCCG
GCCGCTTGGGTGGAGAGGCTATTCGGCTATGACTGGGCACAACAGACAATCGGCTGCTCTGATGCCGCCG
TGTTCCGGCTGTCAGCGCAGGGGCGCCCGGTTCTTTTTGTCAAGACCGACCTGTCCGGTGCCCTGAATGA
ACTGCAAGACGAGGCAGCGCGGCTATCGTGGCTGGCCACGACGGGCGTTCCTTGCGCAGCTGTGCTCGAC
GTTGTCACTGAAGCGGGAAGGGACTGGCTGCTATTGGGCGAAGTGCCGGGGCAGGATCTCCTGTCATCTC
ACCTTGCTCCTGCCGAGAAAGTATCCATCATGGCTGATGCAATGCGGCGGCTGCATACGCTTGATCCGGC
TACCTGCCCATTCGACCACCAAGCGAAACATCGCATCGAGCGAGCACGTACTCGGATGGAAGCCGGTCTT
GTCGATCAGGATGATCTGGACGAAGAGCATCAGGGGCTCGCGCCAGCCGAACTGTTCGCCAGGCTCAAGG
CGAGCATGCCCGACGGCGAGGATCTCGTCGTGACCCATGGCGATGCCTGCTTGCCGAATATCATGGTGGA
AAATGGCCGCTTTTCTGGATTCATCGACTGTGGCCGGCTGGGTGTGGCGGACCGCTATCAGGACATAGCG
TTGGCTACCCGTGATATTGCTGAAGAGCTTGGCGGCGAATGGGCTGACCGCTTCCTCGTGCTTTACGGTA
TCGCCGCTCCCGATTCGCAGCGCATCGCCTTCTATCGCCTTCTTGACGAGTTCTTCTGAGCGGGACTCTG
GGGTTCGAAATGACCGACCAAGCGACGCCCAACCTGCCATCACGAGATTTCGATTCCACCGCCGCCTTCT
ATGAAAGGTTGGGCTTCGGAATCGTTTTCCGGGACGCCGGCTGGATGATCCTCCAGCGCGGGGATCTCAT
GCTGGAGTTCTTCGCCCACCCTAGGGGGAGGCTAACTGAAACACGGAAGGAGACAATACCGGAAGGAACC
CGCGCTATGACGGCAATAAAAAGACAGAATAAAACGCACGGTGTTGGGTCGTTTGTTCATAAACGCGGGG
TTCGGTCCCAGGGCTGGCACTCTGTCGATACCCCACCGAGACCCCATTGGGGCCAATACGCCCGCGTTTC
TTCCTTTTCCCCACCCCACCCCCCAAGTTCGGGTGAAGGCCCAGGGCTCGCAGCCAACGTCGGGGCGGCA
GGCCCTGCCATAGCCTCAGGTTACTCATATATACTTTAGATTGATTTAAAACTTCATTTTTAATTTAAAA
GGATCTAGGTGAAGATCCTTTTTGATAATCTCATGACCAAAATCCCTTAACGTGAGTTTTCGTTCCACTG
AGCGTCAGACCCCGTAGAAAAGATCAAAGGATCTTCTTGAGATCCTTTTTTTCTGCGCGTAATCTGCTGC
TTGCAAACAAAAAAACCACCGCTACCAGCGGTGGTTTGTTTGCCGGATCAAGAGCTACCAACTCTTTTTC
CGAAGGTAACTGGCTTCAGCAGAGCGCAGATACCAAATACTGTTCTTCTAGTGTAGCCGTAGTTAGGCCA
CCACTTCAAGAACTCTGTAGCACCGCCTACATACCTCGCTCTGCTAATCCTGTTACCAGTGGCTGCTGCC
AGTGGCGATAAGTCGTGTCTTACCGGGTTGGACTCAAGACGATAGTTACCGGATAAGGCGCAGCGGTCGG
GCTGAACGGGGGGTTCGTGCACACAGCCCAGCTTGGAGCGAACGACCTACACCGAACTGAGATACCTACA
GCGTGAGCTATGAGAAAGCGCCACGCTTCCCGAAGGGAGAAAGGCGGACAGGTATCCGGTAAGCGGCAGG
GTCGGAACAGGAGAGCGCACGAGGGAGCTTCCAGGGGGAAACGCCTGGTATCTTTATAGTCCTGTCGGGT
TTCGCCACCTCTGACTTGAGCGTCGATTTTTGTGATGCTCGTCAGGGGGGCGGAGCCTATGGAAAAACGC
CAGCAACGCGGCCTTTTTACGGTTCCTGGCCTTTTGCTGGCCTTTTGCTCACATGTTCTTTCCTGCGTTA
TCCCCTGATTCTGTGGATAACCGTATT
Features (pLannotate 1.2.2; 15 found; start..end, strand, type, name):
     73..376     +  enhancer       CMV enhancer: human cytomegalovirus immediate early enhancer
    377..580     +  promoter       CMV promoter: human cytomegalovirus (CMV) immediate early promoter
    625..1332    +  CDS            mCherry: mCherry is a basic (constitutively fluorescent) red fluorescent protein published in 2004, derived from Discosoma sp.. It is reported to be a very rapidly-maturing monomer with low acid sensitivity.
   1333..1356    +  misc_feature   MCS (fragment): multiple cloning site
   1357..2676    +  CDS            SQSTM1: SQSTM_HUMAN - Also known as ORCA, OSIL. Experimental evidence at protein level: Swiss-Prot protein existence level 1. Autophagy receptor required for selective macroautophagy (aggrephagy). Functions as a bridge between polyubiquitinated cargo and autophagosomes. Interacts directly with both the cargo to become degraded and an autophagy modifier of the MAP1 LC3 family (PubMed:16286508, PubMed:20168092, PubMed:24128730, PubMed:28404643, PubMed:22622177). Along with WDFY3, involved in the formation and autophagic degradation of cytoplasmic ubiquitin-containing inclusions (p62 bodies, ALIS/aggreso
   2706..2790    +  CDS            large T antigen (fragment): large T antigen from SV40 (simian virus 40)
   2813..2934    +  polyA_signal   SV40 poly(A) signal: SV40 polyadenylation signal
   2968..3396    -  rep_origin     f1 ori (sequence partly withheld): f1 bacteriophage origin of replication; arrow indicates direction of (+) strand synthesis
   3423..3527    +  promoter       AmpR promoter: bla
   3529..3886    +  promoter       SV40 promoter: SV40 enhancer and early promoter
   3921..4715    +  CDS            NeoR/KanR: aminoglycoside phosphotransferase from Tn5; aph(3')-II (or nptII); confers resistance to neomycin, kanamycin, and G418 (Geneticin®)
   4736..4888    +  CDS            ble (fragment): BLE_KLEPN - Experimental evidence at protein level: Swiss-Prot protein existence level 1. Binding protein with a strong affinity to the bleomycin family of antibiotics. Binds to CL990; an antimitotic-antibiotic compound. From Klebsiella pneumoniae.
   4947..4994    +  polyA_signal   HSV TK poly(A) signal: herpes simplex virus thymidine kinase polyadenylation signal (Cole and Stacy, 1985)
   5085..5101    -  polyA_signal   bGH poly(A) signal (fragment): bovine growth hormone polyadenylation signal
   5323..5911    +  rep_origin     ori: high-copy-number ColE1/pMB1/pBR322/pUC origin of replication
