[The description below was written by a language model from this plasmid's Addgene catalogue record and pLannotate feature annotations shown in this document.]
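Description:
mCherry-p62-LIR-mutant (LIRAAAA) is a mammalian expression plasmid of about 6.0 kb built on the Clontech pmCherry-C1 backbone. It is propagated in E. coli from a high-copy ColE1/pUC-type origin and selected with kanamycin. The single NeoR/KanR (aminoglycoside phosphotransferase) gene sits behind tandem bacterial (bla-type) and SV40 early promoters and is followed by an HSV TK polyadenylation signal, so it confers kanamycin resistance in bacteria and can also support G418 selection in transfected mammalian cells. An f1 origin is present as well. The short large T antigen, ble and bGH poly(A) fragments in the feature table appear to be backbone remnants rather than functional parts.

The payload is a fusion driven by the CMV immediate-early enhancer and promoter. The mCherry coding sequence is followed by a short remnant of the multiple cloning site, then a roughly 1.3 kb human p62 open reading frame, and the unit ends at the SV40 poly(A) signal. This yields p62 tagged with red fluorescent protein at its N terminus. The catalogue's Entrez and GenBank fields point to NUP62, but the sequence annotation identifies the insert as SQSTM1, the p62 selective autophagy receptor that links ubiquitinated cargo to LC3-family proteins. That identity also fits the associated autophagy publication.

The insert carries the DDDW335-338AAAA substitution, which replaces the core of the LC3-interacting region (LIR) with alanines and is expected to impair binding to LC3-family proteins. It also carries a silent mutation in an siRNA binding site, which presumably makes the transcript resistant to knockdown. The construct therefore seems suited to imaging and rescue experiments that test how LIR-mediated interactions contribute to p62 function in selective autophagy.
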