Addgene plasmid #187981: mCherry-p62-LIR-mutant (LIRAAAA)
Purpose: Plasmid for the expression of a p62 mutant (LIR mutant: p62 3xDW + silent mutation). Internal reference: SMC528
Depositing lab: Sascha Martens. Depositing organization: University of Vienna. Publication: Oligomerization of p62 allows for selection of ubiquitinated cargo and isolation membrane during selective autophagy. Wurzer B, Zaffagnini G, Fracchiolla D, Turco E, Abert C, Romanov J, Martens S. Elife. 2015 Sep 28;4:e08941. doi: 10.7554/eLife.08941. PubMed 26413874.
Backbone
  Vector backbone: pmCherry-C1 Vector
  Backbone manufacturer: Clontech #632524
  Backbone size w/o insert (bp): 4722
  Total vector size (bp): 6013
  Vector type: Mammalian Expression
Growth in bacteria
  Bacterial resistance: Kanamycin, 50 μg/mL
  Growth temperature: 37°C
  Growth strain: DH5alpha
  Copy number: Unknown
Gene/Insert
  Gene/Insert name: p62
  Species: H. sapiens (human)
  Insert size (bp): 1324
  Mutation: DDDW335-338AAAA (LIR mutant), silent mutation siRNA5 BS
  GenBank ID: 23636 NM_153719
  Entrez Gene: NUP62 (a.k.a. IBSN, SNDI, p62)
  Tag / fusion protein: mCherry (N terminal on insert)
  Cloning method: Unknown
  Sequencing primers: 5′ CAAATGGCGTCGCTCACCGTGAAGGCCTACCT; 3′ GGTCACAACGGCGGGGGATGCTTTGAATACTG
Terms and licenses: Academic/Nonprofit Terms; Industry Terms: Not Available to Industry
How to cite: mCherry-p62-LIR-mutant (LIRAAAA) was a gift from Sascha Martens (Addgene plasmid # 187981 ; http://n2t.net/addgene:187981 ; RRID:Addgene_187981)
